>Addgene plasmid #166745 | Venus-Noxa-4E-pEGFP-C1 | addgene full sequence | sequence record 330212 | Addgene NGS Result
CCTGATTCTGTGGATAACCGTATTACCGCCATGCATTAGTTATTAATAGTAATCAATTACGGGGTCATTA
GTTCATAGCCCATATATGGAGTTCCGCGTTACATAACTTACGGTAAATGGCCCGCCTGGCTGACCGCCCA
ACGACCCCCGCCCATTGACGTCAATAATGACGTATGTTCCCATAGTAACGCCAATAGGGACTTTCCATTG
ACGTCAATGGGTGGAGTATTTACGGTAAACTGCCCACTTGGCAGTACATCAAGTGTATCATATGCCAAGT
ACGCCCCCTATTGACGTCAATGACGGTAAATGGCCCGCCTGGCATTATGCCCAGTACATGACCTTATGGG
ACTTTCCTACTTGGCAGTACATCTACGTATTAGTCATCGCTATTACCATGGTGATGCGGTTTTGGCAGTA
CATCAATGGGCGTGGATAGCGGTTTGACTCACGGGGATTTCCAAGTCTCCACCCCATTGACGTCAATGGG
AGTTTGTTTTGGCACCAAAATCAACGGGACTTTCCAAAATGTCGTAACAACTCCGCCCCATTGACGCAAA
TGGGCGGTAGGCGTGTACGGTGGGAGGTCTATATAAGCAGAGCTGGTTTAGTGAACCGTCAGATCCGCTA
GCGCTACCGGTCGCCACCATGGTGAGCAAGGGCGAGGAGCTGTTCACCGGGGTGGTGCCCATCCTGGTCG
AGCTGGACGGCGACGTAAACGGCCACAAGTTCAGCGTGTCCGGCGAGGGCGAGGGCGATGCCACCTACGG
CAAGCTGACCCTGAAGCTGATCTGCACCACCGGCAAGCTGCCCGTGCCCTGGCCCACCCTCGTGACCACC
CTGGGCTACGGCCTGCAGTGCTTCGCCCGCTACCCCGACCACATGAAGCAGCACGACTTCTTCAAGTCCG
CCATGCCCGAAGGCTACGTCCAGGAGCGCACCATCTTCTTCAAGGACGACGGCAACTACAAGACCCGCGC
CGAGGTGAAGTTCGAGGGCGACACCCTGGTGAACCGCATCGAGCTGAAGGGCATCGACTTCAAGGAGGAC
GGCAACATCCTGGGGCACAAGCTGGAGTACAACTACAACAGCCACAACGTCTATATCACCGCCGACAAGC
AGAAGAACGGCATCAAGGTCAACTTCAAGATCCGCCACAACATCGAGGACGGCGGCGTGCAGCTCGCCGA
CCACTACCAGCAGAACACCCCCATCGGCGACGGCCCCGTGCTGCTGCCCGACAACCACTACCTGAGCTAC
CAGTCCAAGCTGAGCAAAGACCCCAACGAGAAGCGCGATCACATGGTCCTGCTGGAACGCGTGACCGCCG
CCGGGATCACTCACGGCATGGACGAGCTGTACAAGTCCGGACTCAGATCTCGAGGAGGCATGCCTGGGAA
GAAGGCGCGCAAGAACGCTCAACCGAGCCCCGCGCGGGCTCCAGCAGAGCTGGAAGTCGAGGAAGCTACT
CAAGAGAGGAGAGAAGGAGACAAAGAGAACTTCCGGCAGAAACTTCTGAATCTGATATCCAAACTCTTCT
GCTCAGGAACCTGATCTAGATAACTGATCATAATCAGCCATACCACATTTGTAGAGGTTTTACTTGCTTT
AAAAAACCTCCCACACCTCCCCCTGAACCTGAAACATAAAATGAATGCAATTGTTGTTGTTAACTTGTTT
ATTGCAGCTTATAATGGTTACAAATAAAGCAATAGCATCACAAATTTCACAAATAAAGCATTTTTTTCAC
TGCATTCTAGTTGTGGTTTGTCCAAACTCATCAATGTATCTTAAGGCGTAAATTGTAAGCGTTAATATTT
TGTTAAAATTCGCGTTAAATTTTTGTTAAATCAGCTCATTTTTTAACCAATAGGCCGAAATCGGCAAAAT
CCCTTATAAATCAAAAGAATAGACCGAGATAGGGT
[37 nt withheld, positions 1926-1962]
AAAGAACGTGGACTCCAACGTCAAAGG
[49 nt withheld, positions 1990-2038]
T
[91 nt withheld, positions 2040-2130]
G
[124 nt withheld, positions 2132-2255]
CAGGTGGCACTTTTCGGGGAAATGTGCGCGGAACCCCTATTTGTTTATTTTTCTAAATACATTCAAATAT
GTATCCGCTCATGAGACAATAACCCTGATAAATGCTTCAATAATATTGAAAAAGGAAGAGTCCTGAGGCG
GAAAGAACCAGCTGTGGAATGTGTGTCAGTTAGGGTGTGGAAAGTCCCCAGGCTCCCCAGCAGGCAGAAG
TATACAAAGCATGCATCTCAATTAGTCAGCAACCAGGTGTGGAAAGTCCCCAGGCTCCCCAGCAGGCAGA
AGTATGCAAAGCATGCATCTCAATTAGTCAGCAACCATAGTCCCGCCCCTAACTCCGCCCATCCCGCCCC
TAACTCCGCCCAGTTCCGCCCATTCTCCGCCCCATGGCTGACTAATTTTTTTTATTTATGCAGAGGCCGA
GGCCGCCTCGGCCTCTGAGCTATTCCAGAAGTAGTGAGGAGGCTTTTTTGGAGGCCTAGGCTTTTGCAAA
GATCGATCAAGAGACAGGATGAGGATCGTTTCGCATGATTGAACAAGATGGATTGCACGCAGGTTCTCCG
GCCGCTTGGGTGGAGAGGCTATTCGGCTATGACTGGGCACAACAGACAATCGGCTGCTCTGATGCCGCCG
TGTTCCGGCTGTCAGCGCAGGGGCGCCCGGTTCTTTTTGTCAAGACCGACCTGTCCGGTGCCCTGAATGA
ACTGCAAGACGAGGCAGCGCGGCTATCGTGGCTGGCCACGACGGGCGTTCCTTGCGCAGCTGTGCTCGAC
GTTGTCACTGAAGCGGGAAGGGACTGGCTGCTATTGGGCGAAGTGCCGGGGCAGGATCTCCTGTCATCTC
ACCTTGCTCCTGCCGAGAAAGTATCCATCATGGCTGATGCAATGCGGCGGCTGCATACGCTTGATCCGGC
TACCTGCCCATTCGACCACCAAGCGAAACATCGCATCGAGCGAGCACGTACTCGGATGGAAGCCGGTCTT
GTCGATCAGGATGATCTGGACGAAGAGCATCAGGGGCTCGCGCCAGCCGAACTGTTCGCCAGGCTCAAGG
CGAGCATGCCCGACGGCGAGGATCTCGTCGTGACCCATGGCGATGCCTGCTTGCCGAATATCATGGTGGA
AAATGGCCGCTTTTCTGGATTCATCGACTGTGGCCGGCTGGGTGTGGCGGACCGCTATCAGGACATAGCG
TTGGCTACCCGTGATATTGCTGAAGAGCTTGGCGGCGAATGGGCTGACCGCTTCCTCGTGCTTTACGGTA
TCGCCGCTCCCGATTCGCAGCGCATCGCCTTCTATCGCCTTCTTGACGAGTTCTTCTGAGCGGGACTCTG
GGGTTCGAAATGACCGACCAAGCGACGCCCAACCTGCCATCACGAGATTTCGATTCCACCGCCGCCTTCT
ATGAAAGGTTGGGCTTCGGAATCGTTTTCCGGGACGCCGGCTGGATGATCCTCCAGCGCGGGGATCTCAT
GCTGGAGTTCTTCGCCCACCCTAGGGGGAGGCTAACTGAAACACGGAAGGAGACAATACCGGAAGGAACC
CGCGCTATGACGGCAATAAAAAGACAGAATAAAACGCACGGTGTTGGGTCGTTTGTTCATAAACGCGGGG
TTCGGTCCCAGGGCTGGCACTCTGTCGATACCCCACCGAGACCCCATTGGGGCCAATACGCCCGCGTTTC
TTCCTTTTCCCCACCCCACCCCCCAAGTTCGGGTGAAGGCCCAGGGCTCGCAGCCAACGTCGGGGCGGCA
GGCCCTGCCATAGCCTCAGGTTACTCATATATACTTTAGATTGATTTAAAACTTCATTTTTAATTTAAAA
GGATCTAGGTGAAGATCCTTTTTGATAATCTCATGACCAAAATCCCTTAACGTGAGTTTTCGTTCCACTG
AGCGTCAGACCCCGTAGAAAAGATCAAAGGATCTTCTTGAGATCCTTTTTTTCTGCGCGTAATCTGCTGC
TTGCAAACAAAAAAACCACCGCTACCAGCGGTGGTTTGTTTGCCGGATCAAGAGCTACCAACTCTTTTTC
CGAAGGTAACTGGCTTCAGCAGAGCGCAGATACCAAATACTGTTCTTCTAGTGTAGCCGTAGTTAGGCCA
CCACTTCAAGAACTCTGTATCACCGCCTACATACCTCGCTCTGCTAATCCTGTTACCAGTGGCTGCTGCC
AGTGGCGATAAGTCGTGTCTTACCGGGTTGGACTCAAGACGATAGTTACCGGATAAGGCGCAGCGGTCGG
GCTGAACGGGGGGTTCGTGCACACAGCCCAGCTTGGAGCGAACGACCTACACCGAACTGAGATACCTACA
GCGTGAGCTATGAGAAAGCGCCACGCTTCCCGAAGGGAGAAAGGCGGACAGGTATCCGGTAAGCGGCAGG
GTCGGAACAGGAGAGCGCACGAGGGAGCTTCCAGGGGGAAACGCCTGGTATCTTTATAGTCCTGTCGGGT
TTCGCCACCTCTGACTTGAGCGTCGATTTTTGTGATGCTCGTCAGGGGGGCGGAGCCTATGGAAAAACGC
CAGCAACGCGGCCTTTTTACGGTTCCTGGCCTTTTGCTGGCCTTTTGCTCACATGTTCTTTCCTGCGTTA
TCC
Features (pLannotate 1.2.2; 17 found; start..end, strand, type, name):
      1..29      +  rep_origin     RSF ori (fragment): Plasmids containing the RSF 1030 origin of replication can be propagated in E. coli cells that contain additional plasmids with compatible origins.
     97..400     +  enhancer       CMV enhancer: human cytomegalovirus immediate early enhancer
    401..604     +  promoter       CMV promoter: human cytomegalovirus (CMV) immediate early promoter
    649..1366    +  CDS            mVenus (fragment): Venus YFP with monomerizing A206K mutation (Nagai et al., 2002; Kremers et al., 2006) mammalian codon-optimized
   1366..1384    +  misc_feature   MCS (fragment): multiple cloning site
   1390..1551    +  CDS            PMAIP1: APR_HUMAN - Also known as NOXA. Experimental evidence at protein level: Swiss-Prot protein existence level 1. Promotes activation of caspases and apoptosis. Promotes mitochondrial membrane changes and efflux of apoptogenic proteins from the mitochondria. Contributes to p53/TP53-dependent apoptosis after radiation exposure. Promotes proteasomal degradation of MCL1. Competes with BAK1 for binding to MCL1 and can displace BAK1 from its binding site on MCL1 (By similarity). Competes with BIM/BCL2L11 for binding to MCL1 and can displace BIM/BCL2L11 from its binding site on MCL1. From Homo sapiens (
   1565..1649    +  CDS            large T antigen (fragment): large T antigen from SV40 (simian virus 40)
   1672..1793    +  polyA_signal   SV40 poly(A) signal: SV40 polyadenylation signal
   1827..2255    -  rep_origin     f1 ori (sequence partly withheld): f1 bacteriophage origin of replication; arrow indicates direction of (+) strand synthesis
   2282..2386    +  promoter       AmpR promoter: bla
   2429..2500    +  promoter       SV40 promoter (fragment): SV40 enhancer and early promoter
   2527..2737    +  promoter       SV40 promoter: SV40 early promoter
   2780..3574    +  CDS            NeoR/KanR: aminoglycoside phosphotransferase from Tn5; aph(3')-II (or nptII); confers resistance to neomycin, kanamycin, and G418 (Geneticin®)
   3595..3747    +  CDS            ble (fragment): BLE_KLEPN - Experimental evidence at protein level: Swiss-Prot protein existence level 1. Binding protein with a strong affinity to the bleomycin family of antibiotics. Binds to CL990; an antimitotic-antibiotic compound. From Klebsiella pneumoniae.
   3806..3853    +  polyA_signal   HSV TK poly(A) signal: herpes simplex virus thymidine kinase polyadenylation signal (Cole and Stacy, 1985)
   3944..3960    -  polyA_signal   bGH poly(A) signal (fragment): bovine growth hormone polyadenylation signal
   4182..4770    +  rep_origin     ori: high-copy-number ColE1/pMB1/pBR322/pUC origin of replication
