[The description below was written by a language model from this plasmid's Addgene catalogue record and pLannotate feature annotations shown in this document.]
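Description:
Venus-Noxa-4E-pEGFP-C1 is a 4.8 kb mammalian expression plasmid built on the pEGFP-C1 backbone, in which the original fluorescent protein has been replaced by a monomeric Venus yellow fluorescent protein. It replicates in E. coli at high copy from a ColE1/pUC-type origin and also carries an f1 phage origin. A single Tn5 aminoglycoside phosphotransferase (NeoR/KanR) gene serves both hosts. The bacterial AmpR (bla) promoter drives it for kanamycin selection in E. coli, and the SV40 early promoter, paired with an HSV TK polyadenylation signal, drives it for G418 selection of transfected mammalian cells. Several small annotated fragments (RSF ori, ble, bGH poly(A), large T antigen) appear to be partial matches within backbone sequence rather than functional parts.

The expression cassette consists of the CMV immediate-early enhancer and promoter, the Venus coding sequence, a short remnant of the multiple cloning site acting as a linker, the human Noxa (PMAIP1) coding sequence, and an SV40 poly(A) signal. The product has Venus fused to the N-terminus of Noxa. The depositor notes that this Venus carries additional substitutions that keep it monomeric. Noxa is a BH3-only pro-apoptotic Bcl-2 family member that binds anti-apoptotic partners such as MCL1. Here the four hydrophobic BH3 positions are changed to glutamic acid (C25E, L29E, F32E, L36E), the "BH3-4E" mutation, which is intended to disrupt binding to anti-apoptotic proteins. The construct therefore provides a binding-deficient form of Venus-Noxa for transfection into live cells. The associated study measured Bcl-2 family protein interactions and inhibitor effects by affinity measurements in live cells. The cloning sites used for the insert are not recorded.
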