Addgene plasmid #166745: Venus-Noxa-4E-pEGFP-C1
Purpose: Express Venus fused to the N-terminus of the Bcl-2 family protein, Noxa with mutation in BH3 domain to disrupt binding anti-apoptotic proteins
Depositing lab: David Andrews. Depositing organization: Sunnybrook Research Institute. Publication: Efficacy and specificity of inhibitors of BCL-2 family protein interactions assessed by affinity measurements in live cells. Osterlund EJ, Hirmiz N, Pemberton JM, Nougarede A, Liu Q, Leber B, Fang Q, Andrews DW. Sci Adv. 2022 Apr 22;8(16):eabm7375. doi: 10.1126/sciadv.abm7375. Epub 2022 Apr 20. PubMed 35442739.
Backbone
  Vector backbone: pEGFP-C1
  Vector type: Mammalian Expression
  Selectable markers: Neomycin (select with G418)
Growth in bacteria
  Bacterial resistance: Kanamycin, 50 μg/mL
  Growth temperature: 37°C
  Growth strain: DH5alpha
  Copy number: High Copy
Gene/Insert
  Gene/Insert name: Noxa-4E (alt name: PMA-induced protein 1)
  Species: H. sapiens (human)
  Mutation: 4 hydrophobic residues in the BH3 region mutated to glutamic acid: C25E, L29E, F32E, L36E
  Entrez Gene: PMAIP1 (a.k.a. APR, NOXA)
  Promoter: CMV
  Tag / fusion protein: Venus (N terminal on backbone)
  Cloning method: Restriction Enzyme; 5′ cloning site Unknown (unknown if destroyed); 3′ cloning site Unknown (unknown if destroyed)
  Sequencing primers: 5′ TGACGCAAATGGGCGGTAGG; 3′ TCGCCCTTTGACGTTGGAGTCCAC
Resource information
  A portion of this plasmid was derived from a plasmid made by: Noxa sequence aligns with phorbol-12-myristate-13-acetate-induced protein 1 isoform 6 [Homo sapiens] (NCBI Reference Sequence: NM_021127.3)
Terms and licenses: Academic/Nonprofit Terms; Industry Terms: Not Available to Industry
Depositor comments: Transfection of this plasmid will express "VNoxa" (Venus fused to the N-terminus of the BH3-only protein, Noxa) in live cells. BH3 region has hydrophobic positions H1-H4 mutated to glutamic acid (E), refered to as "BH3-4E" mutation, BH3 mutations: C25E, L29E, F32E, L36E. When compared with EYFP, Venus fluorophore contains the following mutations: F46L, F64L, M153T, V163A and S175G. This Venus protein contains an A207K, F224R and L232H mutations to make it monomeric.
How to cite: Venus-Noxa-4E-pEGFP-C1 was a gift from David Andrews (Addgene plasmid # 166745 ; http://n2t.net/addgene:166745 ; RRID:Addgene_166745)
