>Addgene plasmid #166745 | Venus-Noxa-4E-pEGFP-C1 | depositor partial sequence | sequence record 323683 | Full length Noxa protein that has hydrophobic positions H1-H4 mutated to glutamic acid (E).
ATGCCTGGGAAGAAGGCGCGCAAGAACGCTCAACCGAGCCCCGCGCGGGCTCCAGCAGAGCTGGAAGTCG
AGGAAGCTACTCAAGAGAGGAGAGAAGGAGACAAAGAGAACTTCCGGCAGAAACTTCTGAATCTGATATC
CAAACTCTTCTGCTCAGGAACCTGA
